Addgene plasmid #77617: AURKB gRNA (BRDN0001149202)
Purpose: 3rd generation lentiviral gRNA plasmid targeting human AURKB
Depositing lab: John Doench & David Root. Depositing organization: Broad Institute. Publication: Optimized sgRNA design to maximize activity and minimize off-target effects of CRISPR-Cas9. Doench JG, Fusi N, Sullender M, Hegde M, Vaimberg EW, Donovan KF, Smith I, Tothova Z, Wilen C, Orchard R, Virgin HW, Listgarten J, Root DE. Nat Biotechnol. 2016 Jan 18. doi: 10.1038/nbt.3437. PubMed 26780180.
Backbone
  Vector backbone: lentiGuide-Puro
  Backbone manufacturer: Zhang Lab (Addgene plasmid # 52963)
  Vector type: Mammalian Expression, Lentiviral, CRISPR
  Selectable markers: Puromycin
Growth in bacteria
  Bacterial resistance: Ampicillin, 100 μg/mL
  Growth temperature: 37°C
  Growth strain: DH5alpha
  Copy number: High Copy
Gene/Insert
  Gene/Insert name: AURKB (alt names: AURKB; NM_001284526.1)
  gRNA/shRNA sequence: CATCAACCCATACTGCAGGT
  Species: H. sapiens (human)
  Entrez Gene: AURKB (a.k.a. AIK2, AIM-1, AIM1, ARK-2, ARK2, AurB, IPL1, PPP1R48, STK-1, STK12, STK5, aurkb-sv1, aurkb-sv2)
  Promoter: hU6
  Cloning method: Unknown
  Sequencing primers: 5′ U6-F; 3′ pS2-R
Terms and licenses: Academic/Nonprofit Terms; Industry Terms: Not Available to Industry
Depositor comments: The gRNA was designed to target the following Genbank reference sequence(s): NM_001284526.1,NM_004217.3. Note that this plasmid does NOT contain Cas9. It should be used in conjunction with lentiCas9-Blast (Addgene #52962) or otherwise with cell lines already expressing Cas9. Browse the full kinome gRNA library at http://www.addgene.org/pooled-library/broadgpp-human-kinome/ or visit http://www.broadinstitute.org/rnai/public/ for detailed protocols and information.
How to cite: AURKB gRNA (BRDN0001149202) was a gift from John Doench & David Root (Addgene plasmid # 77617 ; http://n2t.net/addgene:77617 ; RRID:Addgene_77617)
