[The description below was written by a language model from this plasmid's Addgene catalogue record and pLannotate feature annotations shown in this document.]
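Description:
AURKB gRNA (BRDN0001149202) is a third-generation lentiviral CRISPR guide plasmid built on the lentiGuide-Puro backbone, carrying a single guide RNA directed against human AURKB (Aurora kinase B). It belongs to a human kinome gRNA collection, with the guide designed against two AURKB reference transcripts. In bacteria the roughly 8.3 kb plasmid is maintained at high copy from a ColE1/pUC-type origin and selected with ampicillin through the β-lactamase gene. An f1 origin, an SV40 origin and residual lac and T7/T3 promoter elements are also annotated in the backbone.

The lentiviral transfer cassette begins with an RSV promoter fused to a truncated HIV-1 5' LTR, which drives Tat-independent production of the genomic RNA in packaging cells. This is followed by the Ψ packaging signal, a partial gag sequence and the Rev response element for nuclear export of the unspliced genome. Inside the provirus, a human U6 RNA polymerase III promoter transcribes the AURKB-specific spacer joined to the Streptococcus pyogenes Cas9 guide scaffold. A cPPT/CTS element follows, which aids nuclear import of the viral genome. Next, an EF-1α core promoter with its first intron expresses puromycin N-acetyltransferase so that transduced mammalian cells can be selected. A WPRE enhances transcript expression, and a ΔU3 self-inactivating 3' LTR followed by an SV40 polyadenylation signal closes the unit.

The plasmid does not encode Cas9, so it must be paired with a separate Cas9 lentiviral vector or with cells already expressing Cas9. Its stated purpose is targeting AURKB in human cells, typically for Cas9-mediated gene disruption.
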