Features (pLannotate 1.2.2; 29 found; start..end, strand, type, name):
     14..80      +  CDS            small t antigen (fragment): SV40 (simian virus 40) small t antigen
    106..317     +  promoter       EF-1α core promoter: core promoter for human elongation factor EF-1α
    318..1256    +  intron         EF-1α intron A: intron upstream of the start codon of human EF-1α
   1278..1877    +  CDS            PuroR (fragment): puromycin N-acetyltransferase; pac from Streptomyces; confers resistance to puromycin
   1893..2481    +  misc_feature   WPRE: woodchuck hepatitis virus posttranscriptional regulatory element
   2532..2551    +  misc_feature   cPPT/CTS (fragment): central polypurine tract and central termination sequence of HIV-1
   2553..2786    +  LTR            3' LTR (ΔU3): self-inactivating 3' long terminal repeat (LTR) from HIV-1
   2864..2985    +  polyA_signal   SV40 poly(A) signal: SV40 polyadenylation signal
   3025..3160    +  rep_origin     SV40 ori: SV40 origin of replication
   3181..3199    -  promoter       T7 promoter: promoter for bacteriophage T7 RNA polymerase
   3207..3362    +  CDS            lacZα (fragment): LacZα fragment of β-galactosidase; lacZ fragment
   3367..3795    +  rep_origin     f1 ori (sequence partly withheld): f1 bacteriophage origin of replication; arrow indicates direction of (+) strand synthesis
   3848..3952    +  promoter       AmpR promoter: bla
   3953..4813    +  CDS            AmpR: β-lactamase; bla; confers resistance to ampicillin, carbenicillin, and related antibiotics
   4984..5572    +  rep_origin     ori: high-copy-number ColE1/pMB1/pBR322/pUC origin of replication
   5755..5847    +  CDS            lacI (fragment): lac repressor; lacI; The lac repressor binds to the lac operator to inhibit transcription in E. coli. This inhibition can be relieved by adding lactose or isopropyl-β-D-thiogalactopyranoside (IPTG).
   5860..5881    +  protein_bind   CAP binding site: CAP binding activates transcription in the presence of cAMP. E. coli catabolite activator protein
   5896..5926    +  promoter       lac promoter: promoter for the E. coli lac operon
   5934..5950    +  protein_bind   lac operator: The lac repressor binds to the lac operator to inhibit transcription in E. coli. This inhibition can be relieved by adding lactose or isopropyl-β-D-thiogalactopyranoside (IPTG). lac repressor encoded by lacI
   5995..6013    +  promoter       T3 promoter: promoter for bacteriophage T3 RNA polymerase
   6041..6267    +  promoter       RSV promoter: Rous sarcoma virus enhancer/promoter
   6268..6448    +  LTR            5' LTR (truncated): truncated 5' long terminal repeat (LTR) from HIV-1
   6495..6620    +  misc_feature   HIV-1 Ψ: packaging signal of human immunodeficiency virus type 1
   6604..6967    +  CDS            HIV-1 gag (fragment): gag protein from human immunodeficiency virus 1; gag
   7113..7346    +  misc_feature   RRE: The Rev response element (RRE) of HIV-1 allows for Rev-dependent mRNA export from the nucleus to the cytoplasm.
   7723..7749    +  CDS            Rev (fragment): human immunodeficiency virus 1 (HIV-1) Rev protein; rev; enhances nuclear export of unspliced and incompletely spliced viral mRNAs
   7753..7993    +  promoter       U6 promoter: RNA polymerase III promoter for human U6 snRNA
   8023..8098    +  misc_RNA       gRNA scaffold: guide RNA scaffold for the Streptococcus pyogenes CRISPR/Cas9 system
   8154..8271    +  misc_feature   cPPT/CTS: central polypurine tract and central termination sequence of HIV-1
>Addgene plasmid #77617 | AURKB gRNA (BRDN0001149202) | addgene full sequence | sequence record 188110 | Addgene Assembled Sequence
CCCGGGTGCAAAGATGGATAAAGTTTTAAACAGAGAGGAATCTTTGCAGCTAATGGACCTTCTAGGTCTT
GAAAGGAGTGGGAATTGGCTCCGGTGCCCGTCAGTGGGCAGAGCGCACATCGCCCACAGTCCCCGAGAAG
TTGGGGGGAGGGGTCGGCAATTGATCCGGTGCCTAGAGAAGGTGGCGCGGGGTAAACTGGGAAAGTGATG
TCGTGTACTGGCTCCGCCTTTTTCCCGAGGGTGGGGGAGAACCGTATATAAGTGCAGTAGTCGCCGTGAA
CGTTCTTTTTCGCAACGGGTTTGCCGCCAGAACACAGGTAAGTGCCGTGTGTGGTTCCCGCGGGCCTGGC
CTCTTTACGGGTTATGGCCCTTGCGTGCCTTGAATTACTTCCACCTGGCTGCAGTACGTGATTCTTGATC
CCGAGCTTCGGGTTGGAAGTGGGTGGGAGAGTTCGAGGCCTTGCGCTTAAGGAGCCCCTTCGCCTCGTGC
TTGAGTTGAGGCCTGGCCTGGGCGCTGGGGCCGCCGCGTGCGAATCTGGTGGCACCTTCGCGCCTGTCTC
GCTGCTTTCGATAAGTCTCTAGCCATTTAAAATTTTTGATGACCTGCTGCGACGCTTTTTTTCTGGCAAG
ATAGTCTTGTAAATGCGGGCCAAGATCTGCACACTGGTATTTCGGTTTTTGGGGCCGCGGGCGGCGACGG
GGCCCGTGCGTCCCAGCGCACATGTTCGGCGAGGCGGGGCCTGCGAGCGCGGCCACCGAGAATCGGACGG
GGGTAGTCTCAAGCTGGCCGGCCTGCTCTGGTGCCTGGCCTCGCGCCGCCGTGTATCGCCCCGCCCTGGG
CGGCAAGGCTGGCCCGGTCGGCACCAGTTGCGTGAGCGGAAAGATGGCCGCTTCCCGGCCCTGCTGCAGG
GAGCTCAAAATGGAGGACGCGGCGCTCGGGAGAGCGGGCGGGTGAGTCACCCACACAAAGGAAAAGGGCC
TTTCCGTCCTCAGCCGTCGCTTCATGTGACTCCACGGAGTACCGGGCGCCGTCCAGGCACCTCGATTAGT
TCTCGAGCTTTTGGAGTACGTCGTCTTTAGGTTGGGGGGAGGGGTTTTATGCGATGGAGTTTCCCCACAC
TGAGTGGGTGGAGACTGAAGTTAGGCCAGCTTGGCACTTGATGTAATTCTCCTTGGAATTTGCCCTTTTT
GAGTTTGGATCTTGGTTCATTCTCAAGCCTCAGACAGTGGTTCAAAGTTTTTTTCTTCCATTTCAGGTGT
CGTGACGTACGGCCACCATGACCGAGTACAAGCCCACGGTGCGCCTCGCCACCCGCGACGACGTCCCCAG
GGCCGTACGCACCCTCGCCGCCGCGTTCGCCGACTACCCCGCCACGCGCCACACCGTCGATCCGGACCGC
CACATCGAGCGGGTCACCGAGCTGCAAGAACTCTTCCTCACGCGCGTCGGGCTCGACATCGGCAAGGTGT
GGGTCGCGGACGACGGCGCCGCCGTGGCGGTCTGGACCACGCCGGAGAGCGTCGAAGCGGGGGCGGTGTT
CGCCGAGATCGGCCCGCGCATGGCCGAGTTGAGCGGTTCCCGGCTGGCCGCGCAGCAACAGATGGAAGGC
CTCCTGGCGCCGCACCGGCCCAAGGAGCCCGCGTGGTTCCTGGCCACCGTCGGAGTCTCGCCCGACCACC
AGGGCAAGGGTCTGGGCAGCGCCGTCGTGCTCCCCGGAGTGGAGGCGGCCGAGCGCGCCGGGGTGCCCGC
CTTCCTGGAGACCTCCGCGCCCCGCAACCTCCCCTTCTACGAGCGGCTCGGCTTCACCGTCACCGCCGAC
GTCGAGGTGCCCGAAGGACCGCGCACCTGGTGCATGACCCGCAAGCCCGGTGCCTGAACGCGTTAAGTCG
ACAATCAACCTCTGGATTACAAAATTTGTGAAAGATTGACTGGTATTCTTAACTATGTTGCTCCTTTTAC
GCTATGTGGATACGCTGCTTTAATGCCTTTGTATCATGCTATTGCTTCCCGTATGGCTTTCATTTTCTCC
TCCTTGTATAAATCCTGGTTGCTGTCTCTTTATGAGGAGTTGTGGCCCGTTGTCAGGCAACGTGGCGTGG
TGTGCACTGTGTTTGCTGACGCAACCCCCACTGGTTGGGGCATTGCCACCACCTGTCAGCTCCTTTCCGG
GACTTTCGCTTTCCCCCTCCCTATTGCCACGGCGGAACTCATCGCCGCCTGCCTTGCCCGCTGCTGGACA
GGGGCTCGGCTGTTGGGCACTGACAATTCCGTGGTGTTGTCGGGGAAATCATCGTCCTTTCCTTGGCTGC
TCGCCTGTGTTGCCACCTGGATTCTGCGCGGGACGTCCTTCTGCTACGTCCCTTCGGCCCTCAATCCAGC
GGACCTTCCTTCCCGCGGCCTGCTGCCGGCTCTGCGGCCTCTTCCGCGTCTTCGCCTTCGCCCTCAGACG
AGTCGGATCTCCCTTTGGGCCGCCTCCCCGCGTCGACTTTAAGACCAATGACTTACAAGGCAGCTGTAGA
TCTTAGCCACTTTTTAAAAGAAAAGGGGGGACTGGAAGGGCTAATTCACTCCCAACGAAGACAAGATCTG
CTTTTTGCTTGTACTGGGTCTCTCTGGTTAGACCAGATCTGAGCCTGGGAGCTCTCTGGCTAACTAGGGA
ACCCACTGCTTAAGCCTCAATAAAGCTTGCCTTGAGTGCTTCAAGTAGTGTGTGCCCGTCTGTTGTGTGA
CTCTGGTAACTAGAGATCCCTCAGACCCTTTTAGTCAGTGTGGAAAATCTCTAGCAGTACGTATAGTAGT
TCATGTCATCTTATTATTCAGTATTTATAACTTGCAAAGAAATGAATATCAGAGAGTGAGAGGAACTTGT
TTATTGCAGCTTATAATGGTTACAAATAAAGCAATAGCATCACAAATTTCACAAATAAAGCATTTTTTTC
ACTGCATTCTAGTTGTGGTTTGTCCAAACTCATCAATGTATCTTATCATGTCTGGCTCTAGCTATCCCGC
CCCTAACTCCGCCCATCCCGCCCCTAACTCCGCCCAGTTCCGCCCATTCTCCGCCCCATGGCTGACTAAT
TTTTTTTATTTATGCAGAGGCCGAGGCCGCCTCGGCCTCTGAGCTATTCCAGAAGTAGTGAGGAGGCTTT
TTTGGAGGCCTAGGGACGTACCCAATTCGCCCTATAGTGAGTCGTATTACGCGCGCTCACTGGCCGTCGT
TTTACAACGTCGTGACTGGGAAAACCCTGGCGTTACCCAACTTAATCGCCTTGCAGCACATCCCCCTTTC
GCCAGCTGGCGTAATAGCGAAGAGGCCCGCACCGATCGCCCTTCCCAACAGTTGCGCAGCCTGAATGGCG
AATGGG
[124 nt withheld, positions 3367-3490]
C
[91 nt withheld, positions 3492-3582]
A
[49 nt withheld, positions 3584-3632]
CCTTTGACGTTGGAGTCCACGTTCTTT
[37 nt withheld, positions 3660-3696]
ACCCTATCTCGGTCTATTCTTTTGATTTATAAGGGATTTTGCCGATTTCGGCCTATTGGTTAAAAAATGA
GCTGATTTAACAAAAATTTAACGCGAATTTTAACAAAATATTAACGCTTACAATTTAGGTGGCACTTTTC
GGGGAAATGTGCGCGGAACCCCTATTTGTTTATTTTTCTAAATACATTCAAATATGTATCCGCTCATGAG
ACAATAACCCTGATAAATGCTTCAATAATATTGAAAAAGGAAGAGTATGAGTATTCAACATTTCCGTGTC
GCCCTTATTCCCTTTTTTGCGGCATTTTGCCTTCCTGTTTTTGCTCACCCAGAAACGCTGGTGAAAGTAA
AAGATGCTGAAGATCAGTTGGGTGCACGAGTGGGTTACATCGAACTGGATCTCAACAGCGGTAAGATCCT
TGAGAGTTTTCGCCCCGAAGAACGTTTTCCAATGATGAGCACTTTTAAAGTTCTGCTATGTGGCGCGGTA
TTATCCCGTATTGACGCCGGGCAAGAGCAACTCGGTCGCCGCATACACTATTCTCAGAATGACTTGGTTG
AGTACTCACCAGTCACAGAAAAGCATCTTACGGATGGCATGACAGTAAGAGAATTATGCAGTGCTGCCAT
AACCATGAGTGATAACACTGCGGCCAACTTACTTCTGACAACGATCGGAGGACCGAAGGAGCTAACCGCT
TTTTTGCACAACATGGGGGATCATGTAACTCGCCTTGATCGTTGGGAACCGGAGCTGAATGAAGCCATAC
CAAACGACGAGCGTGACACCACGATGCCTGTAGCAATGGCAACAACGTTGCGCAAACTATTAACTGGCGA
ACTACTTACTCTAGCTTCCCGGCAACAATTAATAGACTGGATGGAGGCGGATAAAGTTGCAGGACCACTT
CTGCGCTCGGCCCTTCCGGCTGGCTGGTTTATTGCTGATAAATCTGGAGCCGGTGAGCGTGGGTCTCGCG
GTATCATTGCAGCACTGGGGCCAGATGGTAAGCCCTCCCGTATCGTAGTTATCTACACGACGGGGAGTCA
GGCAACTATGGATGAACGAAATAGACAGATCGCTGAGATAGGTGCCTCACTGATTAAGCATTGGTAACTG
TCAGACCAAGTTTACTCATATATACTTTAGATTGATTTAAAACTTCATTTTTAATTTAAAAGGATCTAGG
TGAAGATCCTTTTTGATAATCTCATGACCAAAATCCCTTAACGTGAGTTTTCGTTCCACTGAGCGTCAGA
CCCCGTAGAAAAGATCAAAGGATCTTCTTGAGATCCTTTTTTTCTGCGCGTAATCTGCTGCTTGCAAACA
AAAAAACCACCGCTACCAGCGGTGGTTTGTTTGCCGGATCAAGAGCTACCAACTCTTTTTCCGAAGGTAA
CTGGCTTCAGCAGAGCGCAGATACCAAATACTGTTCTTCTAGTGTAGCCGTAGTTAGGCCACCACTTCAA
GAACTCTGTAGCACCGCCTACATACCTCGCTCTGCTAATCCTGTTACCAGTGGCTGCTGCCAGTGGCGAT
AAGTCGTGTCTTACCGGGTTGGACTCAAGACGATAGTTACCGGATAAGGCGCAGCGGTCGGGCTGAACGG
GGGGTTCGTGCACACAGCCCAGCTTGGAGCGAACGACCTACACCGAACTGAGATACCTACAGCGTGAGCT
ATGAGAAAGCGCCACGCTTCCCGAAGGGAGAAAGGCGGACAGGTATCCGGTAAGCGGCAGGGTCGGAACA
GGAGAGCGCACGAGGGAGCTTCCAGGGGGAAACGCCTGGTATCTTTATAGTCCTGTCGGGTTTCGCCACC
TCTGACTTGAGCGTCGATTTTTGTGATGCTCGTCAGGGGGGCGGAGCCTATGGAAAAACGCCAGCAACGC
GGCCTTTTTACGGTTCCTGGCCTTTTGCTGGCCTTTTGCTCACATGTTCTTTCCTGCGTTATCCCCTGAT
TCTGTGGATAACCGTATTACCGCCTTTGAGTGAGCTGATACCGCTCGCCGCAGCCGAACGACCGAGCGCA
GCGAGTCAGTGAGCGAGGAAGCGGAAGAGCGCCCAATACGCAAACCGCCTCTCCCCGCGCGTTGGCCGAT
TCATTAATGCAGCTGGCACGACAGGTTTCCCGACTGGAAAGCGGGCAGTGAGCGCAACGCAATTAATGTG
AGTTAGCTCACTCATTAGGCACCCCAGGCTTTACACTTTATGCTTCCGGCTCGTATGTTGTGTGGAATTG
TGAGCGGATAACAATTTCACACAGGAAACAGCTATGACCATGATTACGCCAAGCGCGCAATTAACCCTCA
CTAAAGGGAACAAAAGCTGGAGCTGCAAGCTTAATGTAGTCTTATGCAATACTCTTGTAGTCTTGCAACA
TGGTAACGATGAGTTAGCAACATGCCTTACAAGGAGAGAAAAAGCACCGTGCATGCCGATTGGTGGAAGT
AAGGTGGTACGATCGTGCCTTATTAGGAAGGCAACAGACGGGTCTGACATGGATTGGACGAACCACTGAA
TTGCCGCATTGCAGAGATATTGTATTTAAGTGCCTAGCTCGATACATAAACGGGTCTCTCTGGTTAGACC
AGATCTGAGCCTGGGAGCTCTCTGGCTAACTAGGGAACCCACTGCTTAAGCCTCAATAAAGCTTGCCTTG
AGTGCTTCAAGTAGTGTGTGCCCGTCTGTTGTGTGACTCTGGTAACTAGAGATCCCTCAGACCCTTTTAG
TCAGTGTGGAAAATCTCTAGCAGTGGCGCCCGAACAGGGACTTGAAAGCGAAAGGGAAACCAGAGGAGCT
CTCTCGACGCAGGACTCGGCTTGCTGAAGCGCGCACGGCAAGAGGCGAGGGGCGGCGACTGGTGAGTACG
CCAAAAATTTTGACTAGCGGAGGCTAGAAGGAGAGAGATGGGTGCGAGAGCGTCAGTATTAAGCGGGGGA
GAATTAGATCGCGATGGGAAAAAATTCGGTTAAGGCCAGGGGGAAAGAAAAAATATAAATTAAAACATAT
AGTATGGGCAAGCAGGGAGCTAGAACGATTCGCAGTTAATCCTGGCCTGTTAGAAACATCAGAAGGCTGT
AGACAAATACTGGGACAGCTACAACCATCCCTTCAGACAGGATCAGAAGAACTTAGATCATTATATAATA
CAGTAGCAACCCTCTATTGTGTGCATCAAAGGATAGAGATAAAAGACACCAAGGAAGCTTTAGACAAGAT
AGAGGAAGAGCAAAACAAAAGTAAGACCACCGCACAGCAAGCGGCCGCTGATCTTCAGACCTGGAGGAGG
AGATATGAGGGACAATTGGAGAAGTGAATTATATAAATATAAAGTAGTAAAAATTGAACCATTAGGAGTA
GCACCCACCAAGGCAAAGAGAAGAGTGGTGCAGAGAGAAAAAAGAGCAGTGGGAATAGGAGCTTTGTTCC
TTGGGTTCTTGGGAGCAGCAGGAAGCACTATGGGCGCAGCGTCAATGACGCTGACGGTACAGGCCAGACA
ATTATTGTCTGGTATAGTGCAGCAGCAGAACAATTTGCTGAGGGCTATTGAGGCGCAACAGCATCTGTTG
CAACTCACAGTCTGGGGCATCAAGCAGCTCCAGGCAAGAATCCTGGCTGTGGAAAGATACCTAAAGGATC
AACAGCTCCTGGGGATTTGGGGTTGCTCTGGAAAACTCATTTGCACCACTGCTGTGCCTTGGAATGCTAG
TTGGAGTAATAAATCTCTGGAACAGATTTGGAATCACACGACCTGGATGGAGTGGGACAGAGAAATTAAC
AATTACACAAGCTTAATACACTCCTTAATTGAAGAATCGCAAAACCAGCAAGAAAAGAATGAACAAGAAT
TATTGGAATTAGATAAATGGGCAAGTTTGTGGAATTGGTTTAACATAACAAATTGGCTGTGGTATATAAA
ATTATTCATAATGATAGTAGGAGGCTTGGTAGGTTTAAGAATAGTTTTTGCTGTACTTTCTATAGTGAAT
AGAGTTAGGCAGGGATATTCACCATTATCGTTTCAGACCCACCTCCCAACCCCGAGGGGACCCAGAGAGG
GCCTATTTCCCATGATTCCTTCATATTTGCATATACGATACAAGGCTGTTAGAGAGATAATTAGAATTAA
TTTGACTGTAAACACAAAGATATTAGTACAAAATACGTGACGTAGAAAGTAATAATTTCTTGGGTAGTTT
GCAGTTTTAAAATTATGTTTTAAAATGGACTATCATATGCTTACCGTAACTTGAAAGTATTTCGATTTCT
TGGCTTTATATATCTTGTGGAAAGGACGAAACACCGCATCAACCCATACTGCAGGTGTTTTAGAGCTAGA
AATAGCAAGTTAAAATAAGGCTAGTCCGTTATCAACTTGAAAAAGTGGCACCGAGTCGGTGCTTTTTTAA
GCTTGGCGTAACTAGATCTTGAGACAAATGGCAGTATTCATCCACAATTTTAAAAGAAAAGGGGGGATTG
GGGGGTACAGTGCAGGGGAAAGAATAGTAGACATAATAGCAACAGACATACAAACTAAAGAATTACAAAA
ACAAATTACAAAAATTCAAAATTTTCGGGTTTATTACAGGGACAGCAGAGATCCACTTTGGCGCCGGCTC
GAGGGGG
