>Addgene plasmid #77617 | AURKB gRNA (BRDN0001149202) | depositor partial sequence | sequence record 145077 | Target Sequence
CATCAACCCATACTGCAGGT
