>Addgene plasmid #77617 | AURKB gRNA (BRDN0001149202) | addgene partial sequence | sequence record 188109 | hU6-F
CGTAGAAAGTAATAATTTCTTGGGTAGTTTGCAGTTTTAAAATTATGTTTTAAAATGGACTATCATATGC
TTACCGTAACTTGAAAGTATTTCGATTTCTTGGCTTTATATATCTTGTGGAAAGGACGAAACACCGCATC
AACCCATACTGCAGGTGTTTTAGAGCTAGAAATAGCAAGTTAAAATAAGGCTAGTCCGTTATCAACTTGA
AAAAGTGGCACCGAGTCGGTGCTTTTTTAAGCTTGGCGTAACTAGATCTTGAGACAAATGGCAGTATTCA
TCCACAATTTTAAAAGAAAAGGGGGGATTGGGGGGTACAGTGCAGGGGAAAGAATAGTAGACATAATAGC
AACAGACATACAAACTAAAGAATTACAAAAACAAATTACAAAAATTCAAAATTTTCGGGTTTATTACAGG
GACAGCAGAGATCCACTTTGGCGCCGGCTCGAGGGGGCCCGGGTGCAAAGATGGATAAAGTTTTAAACAG
AGAGGAATCTTTGCAGCTAATGGACCTTCTAGGTCTTGAAAGGAGTGGGAATTGGCTCCGGTGCCCGTCA
GTGGGCAGAG
